>Addgene plasmid #190155 | AAV_pMBP-EGFP-caax | addgene full sequence | sequence record 378610 | Addgene NGS Result
TGGCCTTTTGCTCACATGTCCTGCAGGCAGCTGCGCGCTCGCTCGCTCACTGAGGCCGCCCGGGCGTCGG
GCGACCTTTGGTCGCCCGGCCTCAGTGAGCGAGCGAGCGCGCAGAGAGGGAGTGGCCAACTCCATCACTA
GGGGTTCCTGCGGCCGCACGCGTGAGCTCCTTCCTGCTTAGGCCGTGTCTGCTCTGTCAGTCTTTCCTCT
GGCTCTAGTCTGTCCATCTGCAGGGATAACCTCCCAAGGGCCCTCTTGTTGGCTGTTCACCTTCCGTCTG
TCTTCATAGCCTCCTGATGAGAGAGCGCGCACACACAGGCTACCTGACTGATGTGTTGCTGCACTGTGGG
GTCCAGTGACACAGCTGTGGAGGTCAGGAACCCAGAATTAAGCTGTCTGGGAGCCACAAGTTTCAAGAGT
CCATGCTATGGCTCCTACATGCAGGTGGTGCCAGCAGCATTCCTTGGTGTCCTGTGGCTGTGGTTGCATC
TCTGACTCTCCTCCACCTATCACATTCCTTCTCCAGTACCAGGCCTCTGTGTCTCAGTTTTCCTCTCTCA
CAAGATCCCTAGCTTCAGGATTGCACCCACCTCCACTAGCCATGAGCCCGTCCTCACTGGATCACGTCTG
CAAAGACTCTATTTCCAGTTAAAGTCACAGACACGGGCATAGAGAGGGGGATAGGATATGAAAATATCAG
TTGGGGGAGGGGCATTCAATTCTTAGCTCACATTTTCTTCATCCAATTTCCCCCACTAGAATGTAAGCTT
TGAGAGAAAAGGGACCAGATCTTATTCCTCACCGTGGCTTTAACACTTAGAGAAAATGCATCCCCTCTAA
TCAATAAGTCATCGACAGTGGGTAGATGGAGGAACGGCAGTGCGTAGTAGGATGCGTGCAAGCATAGTCT
CGTGCATGGGTGCATAGATCGCTGGGCAGGTGGACAAGGTGGGGGTGGATAAAGAAGTGGGTAGATGATT
GATGTTAGGTAAATATCACTGGGTGGACAGATGGGTGGTAGGTGGATGGATGGTTAGAATAGTCAGAAGA
GGGATGGATTGATAAGGTGAACAGATGATAAATGGGTGATAGACTGGAAGGGTTGTCAAAAGAGGATAAG
GGAAGTGTGAGCTAGCCGTATTTCTAAGGTCAGTAATAGAGTTGGGAGAAGAGGTTAAGTTACATCCATT
TAAACCTCACACGAAGCTGAGAGGGAATGGACTTGCTGCCGTTGGTGAGGAAAGCGTTGCATTTCCCGTG
TGCTTGGTTGTGAAGTGCTCAGGTCCCACATGAAGCAGTCAGGTTACTGCGGCTTACAGAGGAGCCAGAT
CCAAATGCCCCGAGTAAGCACGTCCCCGAGCCAGAGGCCTCCAGCGGAATCCGGGAGAGGGATTGCTCAG
TGCCCTGCTTCCCTGGACTGTAAGCTGCAGAAAGATGTGGGAAGTCCTGTTCTCCACTGAGAACACTAAA
AGCACCTTTTGTCAAACGACCGCTTCACATCTGGGGCTTGTGCACTGGTGGCCTTTTAAACCAGAGACAA
CCCACAAGATACCTAACCTGCGGGGCTCTCTGGTACAGTGAGCAACTCAGGAAATGCTTTGGCTTGATTG
CTGTGGGCTCTCAGGCCATCGCCCTCTGGAGTGGTTCTTTTAATGAGAACCTGAAGATTGGCCCCTGAGC
CATGTATACCAAGCAAGCTCAATCCAGGTTAGCTCCCTCTGGTTGGGGCAAGCTAACGTGCTCCTTGGGC
CCCGCGCGTAACTGTGCGTTTTATAGGAGACAGCTAGTTCAAGACCCCAGGAAGAAAGCGGCTTTGTCCC
CCTCTAGGCCTCGTACAGGCCCACATTCATATCTCATTGTTGTTGCAGGGGAGGCAGATGCGATCCAGAA
CAATGGGACCTCGGCTGAGGACACGGCGGTGACAGACTCCAAGCACACAGCAGACCCAAAGAATAACTGG
CAAGGCGCCCACCCAGCTGACCCAGGGAACCGCCCCCACTTGATCCGCCTCTTTTCCCGAGATGCCCCGG
GAAGGGAGGACAACACCTTCAAAGACAGGCCCTCAGAGTCCGACGAGCTTCAGACCATCCAAGAAGACCC
CACAGCAGCTTCCGGAAGCTCGAATAATTCTAGGATCCCTAGCGCTACCGGTCGCCACCATGGTGAGCAA
GGGCGAGGAGCTGTTCACCGGGGTGGTGCCCATCCTGGTCGAGCTGGACGGCGACGTAAACGGCCACAAG
TTCAGCGTGTCCGGCGAGGGCGAGGGCGATGCCACCTACGGCAAGCTGACCCTGAAGTTCATCTGCACCA
CCGGCAAGCTGCCCGTGCCCTGGCCCACCCTCGTGACCACCCTGACCTACGGCGTGCAGTGCTTCAGCCG
CTACCCCGACCACATGAAGCAGCACGACTTCTTCAAGTCCGCCATGCCCGAAGGCTACGTCCAGGAGCGC
ACCATCTTCTTCAAGGACGACGGCAACTACAAGACCCGCGCCGAGGTGAAGTTCGAGGGCGACACCCTGG
TGAACCGCATCGAGCTGAAGGGCATCGACTTCAAGGAGGACGGCAACATCCTGGGGCACAAGCTGGAGTA
CAACTACAACAGCCACAACGTCTATATCATGGCCGACAAGCAGAAGAACGGCATCAAGGTGAACTTCAAG
ATCCGCCACAACATCGAGGACGGCAGCGTGCAGCTCGCCGACCACTACCAGCAGAACACCCCCATCGGCG
ACGGCCCCGTGCTGCTGCCCGACAACCACTACCTGAGCACCCAGTCCGCCCTGAGCAAAGACCCCAACGA
GAAGCGCGATCACATGGTCCTGCTGGAGTTCGTGACCGCCGCCGGGATCACTCTCGGCATGGACGAGCTG
TACAAGTCCGGACTCAGATCTAAGCTGAACCCTCCTGATGAGAGTGGCCCCGGCTGCATGAGCTGCAAGT
GTGTGCTCTCCTGATAAAGATCTACGGGTGGCATCCCTGTGACCCCTCCCCAGTGCCTCTCCTGGCCCTG
GAAGTTGCCACTCCAGTGCCCACCAGCCTTGTCCTAATAAAATTAAGTTGCATCATTTTGTCTGACTAGG
TGTCCTTCTATAATATTATGGGGTGGAGGGGGGTGGTATGGAGCAAGGGGCAAGTTGGGAAGACAACCTG
TAGGGCCTGCGGGGTCTATTGGGAACCAAGCTGGAGTGCAGTGGCACAATCTTGGCTCACTGCAATCTCC
GCCTCCTGGGTTCAAGCGATTCTCCTGCCTCAGCCTCCCGAGTTGTTGGGATTCCAGGCATGCATGACCA
GGCTCAGCTAATTTTTGTTTTTTTGGTAGAGACGGGGTTTCACCATATTGGCCAGGCTGGTCTCCAACTC
CTAATCTCAGGTGATCTACCCACCTTGGCCTCCCAAATTGCTGGGATTACAGGCGTGAACCACTGCTCCC
TTCCCTGTCCTTCTGATTTTGTAGGTAACCACGTGCGGACCGAGCGGCCGCAGGAACCCCTAGTGATGGA
GTTGGCCACTCCCTCTCTGCGCGCTCGCTCGCTCACTGAGGCCGGGCGACCAAAGGTCGCCCGACGCCCG
GGCTTTGCCCGGGCGGCCTCAGTGAGCGAGCGAGCGCGCAGCTGCCTGCAGGGGCGCCTGATGCGGTATT
TTCTCCTTACGCATCTGTGCGGTATTTCACACCGCATA
[95 nt withheld, positions 3679-3773]
T
[46 nt withheld, positions 3775-3820]
C
[141 nt withheld, positions 3822-3962]
CCTTTGACGTTGGAGTCCACGTTCTTT
[37 nt withheld, positions 3990-4026]
ACTCTATCTCGGGCTATTCTTTTGATTTATAAGGGATTTTGCCGATTTCGGTCTATTGGTTAAAAAATGA
GCTGATTTAACAAAAATTTAACGCGAATTTTAACAAAATATTAACGTTTACAATTTTATGGTGCACTCTC
AGTACAATCTGCTCTGATGCCGCATAGTTAAGCCAGCCCCGACACCCGCCAACACCCGCTGACGCGCCCT
GACGGGCTTGTCTGCTCCCGGCATCCGCTTACAGACAAGCTGTGACCGTCTCCGGGAGCTGCATGTGTCA
GAGGTTTTCACCGTCATCACCGAAACGCGCGAGACGAAAGGGCCTCGTGATACGCCTATTTTTATAGGTT
AATGTCATGATAATAATGGTTTCTTAGACGTCAGGTGGCACTTTTCGGGGAAATGTGCGCGGAACCCCTA
TTTGTTTATTTTTCTAAATACATTCAAATATGTATCCGCTCATGAGACAATAACCCTGATAAATGCTTCA
ATAATATTGAAAAAGGAAGAGTATGAGTATTCAACATTTCCGTGTCGCCCTTATTCCCTTTTTTGCGGCA
TTTTGCCTTCCTGTTTTTGCTCACCCAGAAACGCTGGTGAAAGTAAAAGATGCTGAAGATCAGTTGGGTG
CACGAGTGGGTTACATCGAACTGGATCTCAACAGCGGTAAGATCCTTGAGAGTTTTCGCCCCGAAGAACG
TTTTCCAATGATGAGCACTTTTAAAGTTCTGCTATGTGGCGCGGTATTATCCCGTATTGACGCCGGGCAA
GAGCAACTCGGTCGCCGCATACACTATTCTCAGAATGACTTGGTTGAGTACTCACCAGTCACAGAAAAGC
ATCTTACGGATGGCATGACAGTAAGAGAATTATGCAGTGCTGCCATAACCATGAGTGATAACACTGCGGC
CAACTTACTTCTGACAACGATCGGAGGACCGAAGGAGCTAACCGCTTTTTTGCACAACATGGGGGATCAT
GTAACTCGCCTTGATCGTTGGGAACCGGAGCTGAATGAAGCCATACCAAACGACGAGCGTGACACCACGA
TGCCTGTAGCAATGGCAACAACGTTGCGCAAACTATTAACTGGCGAACTACTTACTCTAGCTTCCCGGCA
ACAATTAATAGACTGGATGGAGGCGGATAAAGTTGCAGGACCACTTCTGCGCTCGGCCCTTCCGGCTGGC
TGGTTTATTGCTGATAAATCTGGAGCCGGTGAGCGTGGGTCTCGCGGTATCATTGCAGCACTGGGGCCAG
ATGGTAAGCCCTCCCGTATCGTAGTTATCTACACGACGGGGAGTCAGGCAACTATGGATGAACGAAATAG
ACAGATCGCTGAGATAGGTGCCTCACTGATTAAGCATTGGTAACTGTCAGACCAAGTTTACTCATATATA
CTTTAGATTGATTTAAAACTTCATTTTTAATTTAAAAGGATCTAGGTGAAGATCCTTTTTGATAATCTCA
TGACCAAAATCCCTTAACGTGAGTTTTCGTTCCACTGAGCGTCAGACCCCGTAGAAAAGATCAAAGGATC
TTCTTGAGATCCTTTTTTTCTGCGCGTAATCTGCTGCTTGCAAACAAAAAAACCACCGCTACCAGCGGTG
GTTTGTTTGCCGGATCAAGAGCTACCAACTCTTTTTCCGAAGGTAACTGGCTTCAGCAGAGCGCAGATAC
CAAATACTGTTCTTCTAGTGTAGCCGTAGTTAGGCCACCACTTCAAGAACTCTGTAGCACCGCCTACATA
CCTCGCTCTGCTAATCCTGTTACCAGTGGCTGCTGCCAGTGGCGATAAGTCGTGTCTTACCGGGTTGGAC
TCAAGACGATAGTTACCGGATAAGGCGCAGCGGTCGGGCTGAACGGGGGGTTCGTGCACACAGCCCAGCT
TGGAGCGAACGACCTACACCGAACTGAGATACCTACAGCGTGAGCTATGAGAAAGCGCCACGCTTCCCGA
AGGGAGAAAGGCGGACAGGTATCCGGTAAGCGGCAGGGTCGGAACAGGAGAGCGCACGAGGGAGCTTCCA
GGGGGAAACGCCTGGTATCTTTATAGTCCTGTCGGGTTTCGCCACCTCTGACTTGAGCGTCGATTTTTGT
GATGCTCGTCAGGGGGGCGGAGCCTATGGAAAAACGCCAGCAACGCGGCCTTTTTACGGTTCCTGGCCTT
TTGC
Features (pLannotate 1.2.2; 14 found; start..end, strand, type, name):
     31..58      +  repeat_region  AAV2 ITR (fragment): inverted terminal repeat of adeno-associated virus serotype 2 inverted
     87..114     +  repeat_region  AAV2 ITR (fragment): inverted terminal repeat of adeno-associated virus serotype 2 inverted
   1862..2116    +  CDS            Mbp (fragment): MBP_MOUSE - Also known as Shi. Experimental evidence at protein level: Swiss-Prot protein existence level 1. The classic group of MBP isoforms (isoform 4-isoform 13) are with PLP the most abundant protein components of the myelin membrane in the CNS. They have a role in both its formation and stabilization. The non-classic group of MBP isoforms (isoform 1-isoform 3/Golli-MBPs) may preferentially have a role in the early developing brain long before myelination, maybe as components of transcriptional complexes, and may also be involved in signaling pathways in T-cells and neural cells. Differen
   2160..2876    +  CDS            EGFP: EGFP is a basic (constitutively fluorescent) green fluorescent protein published in 1996, derived from Aequorea victoria. It is reported to be a rapidly-maturing weak dimer with moderate acid sensitivity.
   2892..2954    +  CDS            H-Ras (fragment): human small GTPase proto-oncoprotein
   2966..3442    +  polyA_signal   hGH poly(A) signal: human growth hormone polyadenylation signal
   3482..3622    +  repeat_region  AAV2 ITR: inverted terminal repeat of adeno-associated virus serotype 2 inverted
   3627..3678    -  misc_feature   bom (fragment): basis of mobility region from pBR322
   3697..4152    +  rep_origin     f1 ori (sequence partly withheld): f1 bacteriophage origin of replication; arrow indicates direction of (+) strand synthesis
   4153..4202    -  misc_feature   bom (fragment): basis of mobility region from pBR322
   4304..4339    -  CDS            rop (fragment): Rop protein, which maintains plasmids at low copy number; rop
   4434..4538    +  promoter       AmpR promoter: bla
   4539..5399    +  CDS            AmpR: β-lactamase; bla; confers resistance to ampicillin, carbenicillin, and related antibiotics
   5570..6158    +  rep_origin     ori: high-copy-number ColE1/pMB1/pBR322/pUC origin of replication
