[The description below was written by a language model from this plasmid's Addgene catalogue record and pLannotate feature annotations shown in this document.]
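Description:
AAV_pMBP-EGFP-caax is an adeno-associated virus transfer plasmid for expressing a membrane-targeted green fluorescent protein in oligodendrocytes. It was built on an in-house AAV base vector whose CMV promoter was removed and replaced with a myelin basic protein (MBP) promoter to restrict expression to the myelinating glia of the CNS. The plasmid is maintained in bacteria through a high-copy ColE1/pUC-type origin and selected with ampicillin via the β-lactamase gene. An f1 phage origin is also present, along with short leftover fragments of pBR322 bom and rop sequences.

The expression cassette lies between AAV2 inverted terminal repeats, which direct replication and packaging of the intervening DNA into AAV particles when rep, cap and helper functions are supplied in trans. The annotation detects the downstream ITR in full but only two short fragments of the upstream one, which may reflect the difficulty of sequencing or annotating these repeats, or some rearrangement. The ITRs are recombination-prone, as the depositor notes. The MBP promoter is not annotated as such, but a region upstream of the reporter matches mouse Mbp, consistent with promoter-proximal genomic sequence. It is followed by EGFP fused at its C-terminus to a short H-Ras fragment supplying the CAAX farnesylation motif, which anchors the fluorophore to cellular membranes, and by a human growth hormone polyadenylation signal.

The sequenced record is 6,200 nt, somewhat larger than the 5,640 bp total listed in the catalogue. The construct is used to label oligodendrocyte membranes, and it was deposited with a study of membrane expansion during CNS myelination.
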