Addgene plasmid #190155: AAV_pMBP-EGFP-caax
Purpose: Expresses membrane-targeted EGFP in oligodendrocytes; AAV vector
Depositing lab: Brad Zuchero. Depositing organization: Stanford University. Publication: CNS myelination requires VAMP2/3-mediated membrane expansion in oligodendrocytes. Lam M, Takeo K, Almeida RG, Cooper MH, Wu K, Iyer M, Kantarci H, Zuchero JB. Nat Commun. 2022 Sep 23;13(1):5583. doi: 10.1038/s41467-022-33200-4. PubMed 36151203.
Backbone
  Vector backbone: pBZ-167 AAV CMV promoter base vector
  Backbone manufacturer: Zuchero lab
  Backbone size w/o insert (bp): 4561
  Total vector size (bp): 5640
  Modifications to backbone: Removed CMV promoter, replaced with MBP promoter for oligodendrocyte expression (Gow...Lazzarini 1991, PMID:1383235)
  Vector type: Mammalian Expression, AAV
Growth in bacteria
  Bacterial resistance: Ampicillin, 100 μg/mL
  Growth temperature: 37°C
  Growth strain: NEB Stable
  Growth instructions: Due to repetitive elements (AAV ITRs) we propagate using recombination-deficient bacteria, eg Stabl3 or NEB Stable. Alternatively it may be possible to use a standard bacterial strain and grow at 30C for longer, which may reduce recombination. Always fully sequence after propagation.
  Copy number: High Copy
Gene/Insert
  Gene/Insert name: EGFP-caax (alt name: EGFP-farnesyl tag)
  Species: Synthetic
  Insert size (bp): 792
  Promoter: MBP
  Cloning method: Ligation Independent Cloning
  Sequencing primers: 5′ GCCTCTTTTCCCGAGATG; 3′ TATTAGGACAAGGCTGGTGGGCAC
Resource information
  A portion of this plasmid was derived from a plasmid made by: EGFP-caax was derived from a plasmid constructed by Trent Watkins and Ben Barres
Terms and licenses: Academic/Nonprofit Terms; Industry Terms: Not Available to Industry
Depositor comments: PMID: 19038214. Please visit https://www.biorxiv.org/content/10.1101/2022.07.08.498895v1 for bioRxiv preprint.
How to cite: AAV_pMBP-EGFP-caax was a gift from Brad Zuchero (Addgene plasmid # 190155 ; http://n2t.net/addgene:190155 ; RRID:Addgene_190155) For viral preps, please replace (Addgene plasmid # 190155) in the above sentence with: (Addgene viral prep # 190155-AAV1)
